Addgene plasmid #185642: pGEX-PML B-box1 F158E
Purpose: expression of GST-tagged mutant PML B-box1 F158E domain in bacterial cells
Depositing lab: Irina Bezsonova. Depositing organization: University of Connecticut Health Center. Publication: Conformational exchange at a C(2)H(2) zinc-binding site facilitates redox sensing by the PML protein. Bregnard TA, Fairchild D, Erlandsen H, Semenova IV, Szczepaniak R, Ahmed A, Weller SK, Korzhnev DM, Bezsonova I. Structure. 2023 Sep 7;31(9):1086-1099.e6. doi: 10.1016/j.str.2023.06.014. Epub 2023 Jul 19. PubMed 37473756.
Backbone
  Vector backbone: pGEX-6P-3
  Backbone size w/o insert (bp): 4983
  Total vector size (bp): 5139
  Vector type: Bacterial Expression
Growth in bacteria
  Bacterial resistance: Ampicillin, 100 μg/mL
  Growth temperature: 37°C
  Growth strain: DH5alpha
  Copy number: High Copy
Gene/Insert
  Gene/Insert name: promyelocytic leukemia protein (alt names: TRIM19; MYL)
  Species: H. sapiens (human)
  Insert size (bp): 156
  Mutation: F158E
  Entrez Gene: PML (a.k.a. MYL, PP8675, RNF71, TRIM19)
  Tag / fusion protein: GST (N terminal on backbone)
  Cloning method: Restriction Enzyme; 5′ cloning site BamHI (unknown if destroyed); 3′ cloning site XhoI (unknown if destroyed)
  Sequencing primers: 5′ pGEX Fwd
Terms and licenses: Academic/Nonprofit Terms; Industry Terms: Not Available to Industry
Depositor comments: codon optimized for expression in E. coli
How to cite: pGEX-PML B-box1 F158E was a gift from Irina Bezsonova (Addgene plasmid # 185642 ; http://n2t.net/addgene:185642 ; RRID:Addgene_185642)
