[The description below was written by a language model from this plasmid's Addgene catalogue record and pLannotate feature annotations shown in this document.]
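Description:
pGEX-PML B-box1 F158E is a bacterial expression plasmid built on the pGEX-6P-3 backbone for producing a mutant B-box1 domain of human promyelocytic leukemia protein (PML, also called TRIM19) as a glutathione S-transferase fusion in E. coli. It replicates from a high-copy ColE1/pMB1-type origin and is selected with ampicillin through the β-lactamase (AmpR) gene and its own promoter. Short rop and bom fragments, a lacZα segment with its lac promoter, and a yciV fragment are backbone remnants with no stated role in the construct's use.

The expression cassette consists of the strong hybrid tac promoter followed by a lac operator, driving the Schistosoma japonicum GST coding sequence with the PML fragment placed in frame downstream. The plasmid carries its own lacI gene, so the lac repressor keeps transcription low until IPTG is added. The insert is small, about 156 bp, was cloned between BamHI and XhoI sites, carries the F158E substitution, and is codon optimized for E. coli. The N-terminal GST tag allows affinity purification on glutathione resin. The short gap between GST and the PML fragment in the feature table is where pGEX-6P vectors normally carry a protease cleavage site for tag removal, although this is not annotated here.

The catalogue lists a total size of 5139 bp, while the sequenced record is 5122 nt, a minor discrepancy the record does not explain. The stated purpose is expression of the GST-tagged mutant domain in bacteria. The associated publication concerns zinc-site conformational exchange and redox sensing by PML, which suggests the recombinant protein is used for structural and biophysical studies.
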