Features (pLannotate 1.2.2; 17 found; start..end, strand, type, name):
      1..78      +  promoter       lacI promoter: lacI
     79..1161    +  CDS            lacI: lac repressor; lacI; The lac repressor binds to the lac operator to inhibit transcription in E. coli. This inhibition can be relieved by adding lactose or isopropyl-β-D-thiogalactopyranoside (IPTG).
   1174..1195    +  protein_bind   CAP binding site: CAP binding activates transcription in the presence of cAMP. E. coli catabolite activator protein
   1210..1240    +  promoter       lac promoter: promoter for the E. coli lac operon
   1248..1264    +  protein_bind   lac operator: The lac repressor binds to the lac operator to inhibit transcription in E. coli. This inhibition can be relieved by adding lactose or isopropyl-β-D-thiogalactopyranoside (IPTG). lac repressor encoded by lacI
   1284..1457    +  CDS            lacZα: LacZα fragment of β-galactosidase; lacZ fragment
   1721..1837    -  CDS            yciV (fragment): RNAAM_ECOLI - Also known as trpH From Escherichia coli (strain K12).
   1913..1941    +  promoter       tac promoter: strong E. coli promoter; hybrid between the trp and lac UV5 promoters
   1949..1965    +  protein_bind   lac operator: The lac repressor binds to the lac operator to inhibit transcription in E. coli. This inhibition can be relieved by adding lactose or isopropyl-β-D-thiogalactopyranoside (IPTG). lac repressor encoded by lacI
   1988..2641    +  CDS            GST26_SCHJA: Experimental evidence at protein level: Swiss-Prot protein existence level 1. GST isoenzymes appear to play a central role in the parasite detoxification system. Other functions are also suspected including a role in increasing the solubility of haematin in the parasite gut. From Schistosoma japonicum (Blood fluke).
   2687..2833    +  CDS            PML (fragment): PML_HUMAN - Also known as MYL, PP8675, RNF71, TRIM19. Experimental evidence at protein level: Swiss-Prot protein existence level 1. Exhibits antiviral activity against both DNA and RNA viruses. The antiviral activity can involve one or several isoform(s) and can be enhanced by the permanent PML-NB-associated protein DAXX or by the recruitment of p53/TP53 within these structures. Isoform PML-4 restricts varicella zoster virus (VZV) via sequestration of virion capsids in PML-NBs thereby preventing their nuclear egress and inhibiting formation of infectious virus particles. The sumoylated isoform
   2869..2908    +  CDS            rop (fragment): Rop protein, which maintains plasmids at low copy number; rop
   3010..3050    +  misc_feature   bom (fragment): basis of mobility region from pBR322
   3155..3259    +  promoter       AmpR promoter: bla
   3260..4120    +  CDS            AmpR: β-lactamase; bla; confers resistance to ampicillin, carbenicillin, and related antibiotics
   4291..4879    +  rep_origin     ori: high-copy-number ColE1/pMB1/pBR322/pUC origin of replication
   5065..5116    -  misc_feature   bom (fragment): basis of mobility region from pBR322
>Addgene plasmid #185642 | pGEX-PML B-box1 F158E | addgene full sequence | sequence record 367325 | Addgene NGS Result
GACACCATCGAATGGCGCAAAACCTTTCGCGGTATGGCATGATAGCGCCCGGAAGAGAGTCAATTCAGGG
TGGTGAATGTGAAACCAGTAACGTTATACGATGTCGCAGAGTATGCCGGTGTCTCTTATCAGACCGTTTC
CCGCGTGGTGAACCAGGCCAGCCACGTTTCTGCGAAAACGCGGGAAAAAGTGGAAGCGGCGATGGCGGAG
CTGAATTACATTCCCAACCGCGTGGCACAACAACTGGCGGGCAAACAGTCGTTGCTGATTGGCGTTGCCA
CCTCCAGTCTGGCCCTGCACGCGCCGTCGCAAATTGTCGCGGCGATTAAATCTCGCGCCGATCAACTGGG
TGCCAGCGTGGTGGTGTCGATGGTAGAACGAAGCGGCGTCGAAGCCTGTAAAGCGGCGGTGCACAATCTT
CTCGCGCAACGCGTCAGTGGGCTGATCATTAACTATCCGCTGGATGACCAGGATGCCATTGCTGTGGAAG
CTGCCTGCACTAATGTTCCGGCGTTATTTCTTGATGTCTCTGACCAGACACCCATCAACAGTATTATTTT
CTCCCATGAAGACGGTACGCGACTGGGCGTGGAGCATCTGGTCGCATTGGGTCACCAGCAAATCGCGCTG
TTAGCGGGCCCATTAAGTTCTGTCTCGGCGCGTCTGCGTCTGGCTGGCTGGCATAAATATCTCACTCGCA
ATCAAATTCAGCCGATAGCGGAACGGGAAGGCGACTGGAGTGCCATGTCCGGTTTTCAACAAACCATGCA
AATGCTGAATGAGGGCATCGTTCCCACTGCGATGCTGGTTGCCAACGATCAGATGGCGCTGGGCGCAATG
CGCGCCATTACCGAGTCCGGGCTGCGCGTTGGTGCGGATATCTCGGTAGTGGGATACGACGATACCGAAG
ACAGCTCATGTTATATCCCGCCGTTAACCACCATCAAACAGGATTTTCGCCTGCTGGGGCAAACCAGCGT
GGACCGCTTGCTGCAACTCTCTCAGGGCCAGGCGGTGAAGGGCAATCAGCTGTTGCCCGTCTCACTGGTG
AAAAGAAAAACCACGCTAGCGCCCAATACGCAAACCGCCTCTCCCCGCGCGTTGGCCGATTCATTAATGC
AGCTGGCACGACAGGTTTCCCGACTGGAAAGCGGGCAGTGAGCGCAACGCAATTAATGTAAGTTAGCTCA
CTCATTAGGCACCCCAGGCTTTACACTTTATGCTTCCGGCTCGTATGTTGTGTGGAATTGTGAGCGGATA
ACAATTTCACACAGGAAACAGCTATGACCATGATTACGGATTCACTGGCCGTCGTTTTACAACGTCGTGA
CTGGGAAAACCCTGGCGTTACCCAACTTAATCGCCTTGCAGCACATCCCCCTTTCGCCAGCTGGCGTAAT
AGCGAAGAGGCCCGCACCGATCGCCCTTCCCAACAGTTGCGCAGCCTGAATGGCGAATGGCGCTTTGCCT
GGTTTCCGGCACCAGAAGCGGTGCCGGAAAGCTGGCTGGAGTGCGATCTTCCTGAGGCCGATACTGTCGT
CGTCCCCTCAAACTGGCAGATGCACGGTTACGATGCGCCCATCTACACCAACGTGACCTATCCCATTACG
GTCAATCCGCCGTTTGTTCCCACGGAGAATCCGACGGGTTGTTACTCGCTCACATTTAATGTTGATGAAA
GCTGGCTACAGGAAGGCCAGACGCGAATTATTTTTGATGGCGTTGGAATTAGCTTATCGACTGCACGGTG
CACCAATGCTTCTGGCGTCAGGCAGCCATCGGAAGCTGTGGTATGGCTGTGCAGGTCGTAAATCACTGCA
TAATTCGTGTCGCTCAAGGCGCACTCCCGTTCTGGATAATGTTTTTTGCGCCGACATCATAACGGTTCTG
GCAAATATTCTGAAATGAGCTGTTGACAATTAATCATCGGCTCGTATAATGTGTGGAATTGTGAGCGGAT
AACAATTTCACACAGGAAACAGTATTCATGTCCCCTATACTAGGTTATTGGAAAATTAAGGGCCTTGTGC
AACCCACTCGACTTCTTTTGGAATATCTTGAAGAAAAATATGAAGAGCATTTGTATGAGCGCGATGAAGG
TGATAAATGGCGAAACAAAAAGTTTGAATTGGGTTTGGAGTTTCCCAATCTTCCTTATTATATTGATGGT
GATGTTAAATTAACACAGTCTATGGCCATCATACGTTATATAGCTGACAAGCACAACATGTTGGGTGGTT
GTCCAAAAGAGCGTGCAGAGATTTCAATGCTTGAAGGAGCGGTTTTGGATATTAGATACGGTGTTTCGAG
AATTGCATATAGTAAAGACTTTGAAACTCTCAAAGTTGATTTTCTTAGCAAGCTACCTGAAATGCTGAAA
ATGTTCGAAGATCGTTTATGTCATAAAACATATTTAAATGGTGATCATGTAACCCATCCTGACTTCATGT
TGTATGACGCTCTTGATGTTGTTTTATACATGGACCCAATGTGCCTGGATGCGTTCCCAAAATTAGTTTG
TTTTAAAAAACGTATTGAAGCTATCCCACAAATTGATAAGTACTTGAAATCCAGCAAGTATATAGCATGG
CCTTTGCAGGGCTGGCAAGCCACGTTTGGTGGTGGCGACCATCCTCCAAAATCGGATCTGGAAGTTCTGT
TCCAGGGGCCCCTGGGATCCGGTAGCCGTCAGATCGTGGACGCGCAAGCGGTTTGCACCCGTTGCAAGGA
GAGCGCGGATTTCTGGTGCTTTGAGTGCGAACAGCTGCTGTGCGCGAAGTGCTTCGAAGCGCACCAATGG
GAGCTGAAACACGAGGCGCGTCCGCTGGCGGAATAACTCGAGCGGCCGCATCGTGACTGACTGACGATCT
GCCTCGCGCGTTTCGGTGATGACGGTGAAAACCTCTGACACATGCAGCTCCCGGAGACGGTCACAGCTTG
TCTGTAAGCGGATGCCGGGAGCAGACAAGCCCGTCAGGGCGCGTCAGCGGGTGTTGGCGGGTGTCGGGGC
GCAGCCATGACCCAGTCACGTAGCGATAGCGGAGTGTATAATTCTTGAAGACGAAAGGGCCTCGTGATAC
GCCTATTTTTATAGGTTAATGTCATGATAATAATGGTTTCTTAGACGTCAGGTGGCACTTTTCGGGGAAA
TGTGCGCGGAACCCCTATTTGTTTATTTTTCTAAATACATTCAAATATGTATCCGCTCATGAGACAATAA
CCCTGATAAATGCTTCAATAATATTGAAAAAGGAAGAGTATGAGTATTCAACATTTCCGTGTCGCCCTTA
TTCCCTTTTTTGCGGCATTTTGCCTTCCTGTTTTTGCTCACCCAGAAACGCTGGTGAAAGTAAAAGATGC
TGAAGATCAGTTGGGTGCACGAGTGGGTTACATCGAACTGGATCTCAACAGCGGTAAGATCCTTGAGAGT
TTTCGCCCCGAAGAACGTTTTCCAATGATGAGCACTTTTAAAGTTCTGCTATGTGGCGCGGTATTATCCC
GTGTTGACGCCGGGCAAGAGCAACTCGGTCGCCGCATACACTATTCTCAGAATGACTTGGTTGAGTACTC
ACCAGTCACAGAAAAGCATCTTACGGATGGCATGACAGTAAGAGAATTATGCAGTGCTGCCATAACCATG
AGTGATAACACTGCGGCCAACTTACTTCTGACAACGATCGGAGGACCGAAGGAGCTAACCGCTTTTTTGC
ACAACATGGGGGATCATGTAACTCGCCTTGATCGTTGGGAACCGGAGCTGAATGAAGCCATACCAAACGA
CGAGCGTGACACCACGATGCCTGCAGCAATGGCAACAACGTTGCGCAAACTATTAACTGGCGAACTACTT
ACTCTAGCTTCCCGGCAACAATTAATAGACTGGATGGAGGCGGATAAAGTTGCAGGACCACTTCTGCGCT
CGGCCCTTCCGGCTGGCTGGTTTATTGCTGATAAATCTGGAGCCGGTGAGCGTGGGTCTCGCGGTATCAT
TGCAGCACTGGGGCCAGATGGTAAGCCCTCCCGTATCGTAGTTATCTACACGACGGGGAGTCAGGCAACT
ATGGATGAACGAAATAGACAGATCGCTGAGATAGGTGCCTCACTGATTAAGCATTGGTAACTGTCAGACC
AAGTTTACTCATATATACTTTAGATTGATTTAAAACTTCATTTTTAATTTAAAAGGATCTAGGTGAAGAT
CCTTTTTGATAATCTCATGACCAAAATCCCTTAACGTGAGTTTTCGTTCCACTGAGCGTCAGACCCCGTA
GAAAAGATCAAAGGATCTTCTTGAGATCCTTTTTTTCTGCGCGTAATCTGCTGCTTGCAAACAAAAAAAC
CACCGCTACCAGCGGTGGTTTGTTTGCCGGATCAAGAGCTACCAACTCTTTTTCCGAAGGTAACTGGCTT
CAGCAGAGCGCAGATACCAAATACTGTCCTTCTAGTGTAGCCGTAGTTAGGCCACCACTTCAAGAACTCT
GTAGCACCGCCTACATACCTCGCTCTGCTAATCCTGTTACCAGTGGCTGCTGCCAGTGGCGATAAGTCGT
GTCTTACCGGGTTGGACTCAAGACGATAGTTACCGGATAAGGCGCAGCGGTCGGGCTGAACGGGGGGTTC
GTGCACACAGCCCAGCTTGGAGCGAACGACCTACACCGAACTGAGATACCTACAGCGTGAGCTATGAGAA
AGCGCCACGCTTCCCGAAGGGAGAAAGGCGGACAGGTATCCGGTAAGCGGCAGGGTCGGAACAGGAGAGC
GCACGAGGGAGCTTCCAGGGGGAAACGCCTGGTATCTTTATAGTCCTGTCGGGTTTCGCCACCTCTGACT
TGAGCGTCGATTTTTGTGATGCTCGTCAGGGGGGCGGAGCCTATGGAAAAACGCCAGCAACGCGGCCTTT
TTACGGTTCCTGGCCTTTTGCTGGCCTTTTGCTCACATGTTCTTTCCTGCGTTATCCCCTGATTCTGTGG
ATAACCGTATTACCGCCTTTGAGTGAGCTGATACCGCTCGCCGCAGCCGAACGACCGAGCGCAGCGAGTC
AGTGAGCGAGGAAGCGGAAGAGCGCCTGATGCGGTATTTTCTCCTTACGCATCTGTGCGGTATTTCACAC
CGCATAAATTCC
